Addgene plasmid #156906: pD649-HAsp-SIGLEC10-Fc(DAPA)-AviTag-6xHis
Purpose: Mammalian expression of cell-surface protein extracellular domain fused to Fc(DAPA)-Avi-6xHis. Protein is secreted from cells.
Depositing lab: Chris Garcia. Depositing organization: Stanford University. Publication: A Human IgSF Cell-Surface Interactome Reveals a Complex Network of Protein-Protein Interactions. Wojtowicz WM, Vielmetter J, Fernandes RA, Siepe DH, Eastman CL, Chisholm GB, Cox S, Klock H, Anderson PW, Rue SM, Miller JJ, Glaser SM, Bragstad ML, Vance J, Lam AW, Lesley SA, Zinn K, Garcia KC. Cell. 2020 Aug 20;182(4):1027-1043.e17. doi: 10.1016/j.cell.2020.07.025. PubMed 32822567.
Backbone
  Vector backbone: pD649
  Backbone size w/o insert (bp): 6106
  Vector type: Mammalian Expression
Growth in bacteria
  Bacterial resistance: Ampicillin, 100 μg/mL
  Growth temperature: 37°C
  Growth strain: DH5alpha
  Copy number: High Copy
Gene/Insert
  Gene/Insert name: SIGLEC10 (alt name: SIG10)
  Species: H. sapiens (human)
  Insert size (bp): 1602
  Mutation: Fc region of human IgG contains D265A and P329A mutations (DAPA)
  Entrez Gene: SIGLEC10 (a.k.a. PRO940, SIGLEC-10, SLG2)
  Promoter: CMV/SP6
  Tag / fusion protein: Fc(DAPA)-AviTag-6xHis (C terminal on backbone)
  Cloning method: Restriction Enzyme; 5′ cloning site GCGGCCGC (not destroyed); 3′ cloning site GGCGCGCC (not destroyed)
  Sequencing primers: 5′ ATTTAGGTGACACTATAG; 3′ CACGTACCAGTTGAACTTCACC
Resource information
  A portion of this plasmid was derived from a plasmid made by: synthesis by ThermoFisher
Terms and licenses: Academic/Nonprofit Terms; Industry Terms: Not Available to Industry
Depositor comments: Some plasmids in this collection may have an IS4-like element ISVsa5 family transposase upstream of the CMV promoter.
How to cite: pD649-HAsp-SIGLEC10-Fc(DAPA)-AviTag-6xHis was a gift from Chris Garcia (Addgene plasmid # 156906 ; http://n2t.net/addgene:156906 ; RRID:Addgene_156906)
