[The description below was written by a language model from this plasmid's Addgene catalogue record and pLannotate feature annotations shown in this document.]
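Description:
pD649-HAsp-SIGLEC10-Fc(DAPA)-AviTag-6xHis is a mammalian expression plasmid of about 7.7 kb, built on the pD649 backbone, for producing the extracellular domain of human SIGLEC10 as a secreted Fc fusion protein. It is maintained in E. coli as a high-copy plasmid through a ColE1/pUC-type origin and is selected with ampicillin via a full-length β-lactamase gene. The feature table also shows an SV40 early promoter plus bacterial EM7 promoter upstream of a puromycin N-acetyltransferase coding region and an SV40 polyadenylation signal, which could allow puromycin selection in mammalian cells, although the record does not describe that use. Short fragments of KanR, lacZα, ble and the f1 origin appear to be backbone remnants rather than functional elements. The depositor notes that some plasmids in this collection may carry an IS4-like transposase insertion upstream of the CMV promoter; none is annotated here.

Expression is driven by the CMV immediate-early enhancer and promoter, followed by a fragment of CMV intron A and an SP6 promoter that also serves as a sequencing primer site. The name indicates an "HAsp" signal peptide; the annotation software labels the short leader region as an IgH signal sequence fragment, so its exact identity is not settled by the record. This leader directs the protein into the secretory pathway. The SIGLEC10 ectodomain, cloned between preserved NotI and AscI sites, is fused in frame to a human IgG1 Fc carrying the D265A and P329A (DAPA) mutations, which are generally used to reduce Fc effector function. The Fc is followed by an AviTag for site-specific biotinylation by BirA and a 6xHis tag for metal-affinity purification, and a bGH polyadenylation signal terminates the transcript. The plasmid belongs to a collection made for a human immunoglobulin-superfamily cell-surface interactome screen, in which such secreted ectodomain fusions are used to test protein-protein interactions.
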