Features (pLannotate 1.2.2; 21 found; start..end, strand, type, name):
    119..143     -  CDS            KanR (fragment): aminoglycoside phosphotransferase; aph(3')-Ia; confers resistance to kanamycin
    254..842     +  rep_origin     ori: high-copy-number ColE1/pMB1/pBR322/pUC origin of replication
   1067..1084    +  terminator     rrnB T2 terminator (fragment): transcription terminator T2 from the E. coli rrnB gene
   1109..1128    -  CDS            lacZα (fragment): LacZα fragment of β-galactosidase; lacZ fragment
   1584..1600    +  protein_bind   lac operator: The lac repressor binds to the lac operator to inhibit transcription in E. coli. This inhibition can be relieved by adding lactose or isopropyl-β-D-thiogalactopyranoside (IPTG). lac repressor encoded by lacI
   1843..2146    +  enhancer       CMV enhancer: human cytomegalovirus immediate early enhancer
   2147..2350    +  promoter       CMV promoter: human cytomegalovirus (CMV) immediate early promoter
   2486..2529    +  intron         CMV intron (fragment): modified intron A from human cytomegalovirus
   2581..2599    +  promoter       SP6 promoter: promoter for bacteriophage SP6 RNA polymerase
   2603..2640    +  CDS            IgH signal sequence (fragment): signal sequence from the mouse immunoglobulin heavy chain variable region
   2746..4356    +  CDS            SIGLEC10 (fragment): SIG10_HUMAN - Also known as SLG2. Experimental evidence at protein level: Swiss-Prot protein existence level 1. Putative adhesion molecule that mediates sialic-acid dependent binding to cells. Preferentially binds to alpha-2,3- or alpha-2,6-linked sialic acid (By similarity). The sialic acid recognition site may be masked by cis interactions with sialic acids on the same cell surface. In the immune response, seems to act as an inhibitory receptor upon ligand induced tyrosine phosphorylation by recruiting cytoplasmic phosphatase(s) via their SH2 domain(s) that block signal transduction through
   4366..5043    +  CDS            IGHG1 (fragment): IGHG1_HUMAN - Experimental evidence at protein level: Swiss-Prot protein existence level 1. Constant region of immunoglobulin heavy chains. Immunoglobulins, also known as antibodies, are membrane-bound or secreted glycoproteins produced by B lymphocytes. In the recognition phase of humoral immunity, the membrane-bound immunoglobulins serve as receptors which, upon binding of a specific antigen, trigger the clonal expansion and differentiation of B lymphocytes into immunoglobulins- secreting plasma cells. Secreted immunoglobulins mediate the effector phase of humoral immunity, which results in
   5258..5369    +  polyA_signal   bGH poly(A) signal: bovine growth hormone polyadenylation signal
   5370..5478    +  rep_origin     f1 ori (fragment): f1 bacteriophage origin of replication; arrow indicates direction of (+) strand synthesis
   5492..5821    +  promoter       SV40 promoter: SV40 enhancer and early promoter
   5869..5916    +  promoter       EM7 promoter: synthetic bacterial promoter&nbsp
   5935..6534    +  CDS            PuroR (fragment): puromycin N-acetyltransferase; pac from Streptomyces; confers resistance to puromycin
   6544..6669    +  CDS            ble (fragment): BLE_KLEPN - Experimental evidence at protein level: Swiss-Prot protein existence level 1. Binding protein with a strong affinity to the bleomycin family of antibiotics. Binds to CL990; an antimitotic-antibiotic compound. From Klebsiella pneumoniae.
   6664..6785    +  polyA_signal   SV40 poly(A) signal: SV40 polyadenylation signal
   6838..7698    -  CDS            AmpR: β-lactamase; bla; confers resistance to ampicillin, carbenicillin, and related antibiotics
   7701..89      -  promoter       AmpR promoter (fragment) (across the origin): bla
>Addgene plasmid #156906 | pD649-HAsp-SIGLEC10-Fc(DAPA)-AviTag-6xHis | depositor full sequence | sequence record 302921 | Full Sequence
TTTCAATATTATTGAAGCATTTATCAGGGTTATTGTCTCATGAGCGGATACATATTTGAATGTATTTAGA
AAAATAAACAAATAGGGGTCAGTGTTACAACCAATTAACCAATTCTGAACATTATCGCGAGCCCATTTAT
ACCTGAATATGGCTCATAACACCCCTTGCTCATGACCAAAATCCCTTAACGTGAGTTACGCGCGCGTCGT
TCCACTGAGCGTCAGACCCCGTAGAAAAGATCAAAGGATCTTCTTGAGATCCTTTTTTTCTGCGCGTAAT
CTGCTGCTTGCAAACAAAAAAACCACCGCTACCAGCGGTGGTTTGTTTGCCGGATCAAGAGCTACCAACT
CTTTTTCCGAAGGTAACTGGCTTCAGCAGAGCGCAGATACCAAATACTGTTCTTCTAGTGTAGCCGTAGT
TAGCCCACCACTTCAAGAACTCTGTAGCACCGCCTACATACCTCGCTCTGCTAATCCTGTTACCAGTGGC
TGCTGCCAGTGGCGATAAGTCGTGTCTTACCGGGTTGGACTCAAGACGATAGTTACCGGATAAGGCGCAG
CGGTCGGGCTGAACGGGGGGTTCGTGCACACAGCCCAGCTTGGAGCGAACGACCTACACCGAACTGAGAT
ACCTACAGCGTGAGCTATGAGAAAGCGCCACGCTTCCCGAAGGGAGAAAGGCGGACAGGTATCCGGTAAG
CGGCAGGGTCGGAACAGGAGAGCGCACGAGGGAGCTTCCAGGGGGAAACGCCTGGTATCTTTATAGTCCT
GTCGGGTTTCGCCACCTCTGACTTGAGCGTCGATTTTTGTGATGCTCGTCAGGGGGGCGGAGCCTATGGA
AAAACGCCAGCAACGCGGCCTTTTTACGGTTCCTGGCCTTTTGCTGGCCTTTTGCTCACATGTTCTTTCC
TGCGTTATCCCCTGATTCTGTGGATAACCGTATTACCGCCTTTGAGTGAGCTGATACCGCTCGCCGCAGC
CGAACGACCGAGCGCAGCGAGTCAGTGAGCGAGGAAGCGGAAGGCGAGAGTAGGGAACTGCCAGGCATCA
AACTAAGCAGAAGGCCCCTGACGGATGGCCTTTTTGCGTTTCTACAAACTCTTTCTGTGTTGTAAAACGA
CGGCCAGTCTTAAGCTCGGGCCCCCTGGGCGGTTCTGATAACGAGTAATCGTTAATCCGCAAATAACGTA
AAAACCCGCTTCGGCGGGTTTTTTTATGGGGGGAGTTTAGGGAAAGAGCATTTGTCAGAATATTTAAGGG
CGCCTGTCACTTTGCTTGATATATGAGAATTATTTAACCTTATAAATGAGAAAAAAGCAACGCACTTTAA
ATAAGATACGTTGCTTTTTCGATTGATGAACACCTATAATTAAACTATTCATCTATTATTTATGATTTTT
TGTATATACAATATTTCTAGTTTGTTAAAGAGAATTAAGAAAATAAATCTCGAAAATAATAAAGGGAAAA
TCAGTTTTTGATATCAAAATTATACATGTCAACGATAATACAAAATATAATACAAACTATAAGATGTTAT
CAGTATTTATTATCATTTAGAATAAATTTTGTGTCGCCCTTAATTGTGAGCGGATAACAATTACGAGCTT
CATGCACAGTGGCGTTGACTCAATATTGGCCATTAGCCATATTATTCATTGGTTATATAGCATAAATCAA
TATTGGCTATTGGCCATTGCATACGTTGTATCTATATCATAATATGTACATTTATATTGGCTCATGTCCA
ATATGACCGCCATGTTGGCATTGATTATTGACTAGTTATTAATAGTAATCAATTACGGGGTCATTAGTTC
ATAGCCCATATATGGAGTTCCGCGTTACATAACTTACGGTAAATGGCCCGCCTGGCTGACCGCCCAACGA
CCCCCGCCCATTGACGTCAATAATGACGTATGTTCCCATAGTAACGCCAATAGGGACTTTCCATTGACGT
CAATGGGTGGAGTATTTACGGTAAACTGCCCACTTGGCAGTACATCAAGTGTATCATATGCCAAGTACGC
CCCCTATTGACGTCAATGACGGTAAATGGCCCGCCTGGCATTATGCCCAGTACATGACCTTATGGGACTT
TCCTACTTGGCAGTACATCTACGTATTAGTCATCGCTATTACCATGGTGATGCGGTTTTGGCAGTACATC
AATGGGCGTGGATAGCGGTTTGACTCACGGGGATTTCCAAGTCTCCACCCCATTGACGTCAATGGGAGTT
TGTTTTGGCACCAAAATCAACGGGACTTTCCAAAATGTCGTAACAACTCCGCCCCATTGACGCAAATGGG
CGGTAGGCGTGTACGGTGGGAGGTCTATATAAGCAGAGCTCGTTTAGTGAACCGTCAGATCGCCTGGAGA
CGCCATCCACGCTGTTTTGACCTCCATAGAAGACACCGGGACCGATCCAGCCTCCGCGGCCGGGAACGGT
GCATTGGAACGCGGATTCCCCGTGCCAAGAGTGACGTAAGTACCGCCTATAGAGTCTATAGGCCCACCCC
CTTGGCTTCGTTAGAACGCGGCTACAATTAATACATAACCTTATGTATCATACACATACGATTTAGGTGA
CACTATAGAATAACATCCACTTTGCCTTTCTCTCCACAGGTGTCCACTCCCAGGTCCAACTGCACCTCGG
TTCTATCGAAAACGCGCCTGCTAGCGCCACCATGAAGACCATCATTGCCCTGAGCTACATCTTCTGCCTG
GTGTTCGCTGCGGCCGCCATGGATGGCAGATTCTGGATCAGAGTGCAAGAGTCCGTGATGGTGCCTGAGG
GCCTGTGTATCAGCGTGCCCTGCAGCTTCAGCTACCCCAGACAGGATTGGACAGGCAGCACACCAGCCTA
CGGCTACTGGTTTAAGGCCGTGACCGAAACCACCAAGGGCGCTCCAGTGGCCACAAACCACCAGAGCAGA
GAAGTGGAAATGAGCACCCGGGGCAGATTCCAGCTGACAGGCGATCCTGCCAAGGGCAATTGCAGCCTGG
TCATCAGAGATGCCCAGATGCAGGACGAGAGCCAGTACTTCTTCAGAGTGGAACGGGGCAGCTACGTGCG
GTACAACTTTATGAACGACGGATTCTTCCTGAAAGTGACGGCCCTGACACAGAAACCCGACGTGTACATC
CCCGAGACACTGGAACCTGGCCAGCCTGTGACAGTGATCTGCGTGTTCAACTGGGCCTTCGAGGAATGCC
CTCCACCTTCCTTTTCTTGGACTGGCGCCGCTCTGTCTAGCCAGGGCACAAAGCCTACCACCAGCCACTT
TAGCGTGCTGAGCTTCACCCCTAGACCTCAGGACCACAACACCGACCTGACCTGCCACGTGGACTTCAGC
AGAAAAGGCGTGTCAGCCCAGAGAACCGTGCGGCTGAGAGTGGCCTATGCTCCCAGAGATCTCGTGATCA
GCATCAGCCGGGACAACACCCCTGCTCTGGAACCTCAGCCTCAGGGCAATGTGCCTTACCTGGAAGCCCA
GAAGGGCCAGTTCCTGAGACTGCTGTGTGCCGCCGATTCTCAGCCTCCTGCTACACTGTCTTGGGTGCTG
CAGAACAGAGTGCTGAGCAGCTCTCACCCTTGGGGCCCTAGACCACTGGGACTTGAACTGCCTGGTGTCA
AGGCCGGCGACAGCGGCAGATACACATGCAGAGCCGAGAACAGACTGGGCAGCCAGCAGAGAGCACTGGA
TCTGAGCGTGCAGTACCCTCCTGAGAACCTGAGAGTGATGGTGTCCCAGGCCAACCGGACCGTGCTGGAA
AATCTCGGCAATGGCACAAGCCTGCCTGTGCTGGAAGGCCAGTCTCTGTGTCTCGTGTGTGTGACCCACA
GCAGCCCTCCAGCCAGACTCTCTTGGACACAGCGAGGACAGGTGCTGTCTCCTAGCCAGCCTTCTGATCC
TGGCGTCCTGGAACTGCCTAGAGTGCAGGTTGAGCACGAGGGCGAGTTCACCTGTCACGCCAGACATCCT
CTGGGCTCTCAGCACGTTTCCCTGAGCCTGTCTGTGCACTACAGCCCTAAGCTGCTGGGCCCTAGCTGTT
CTTGGGAAGCCGAAGGCCTGCACTGCAGCTGTAGCTCTCAAGCCTCTCCTGCTCCTAGCCTGAGATGGTG
GCTGGGCGAAGAACTGCTCGAGGGCAATAGCTCCCAGGACAGCTTCGAAGTGACCCCTTCTTCTGCCGGA
CCTTGGGCCAATAGCTCTCTGTCTCTGCACGGCGGACTGAGCAGTGGACTGAGACTGAGATGCGAGGCCT
GGAATGTGCACGGTGCTCAGTCTGGCTCTATCCTGCAGCTGCCCGATAAGAAGGGCCTGATCAGCACCGC
CTTCAGCAATGGCGCGCCGGGCGGCGACAAGACCCACACCTGCCCCCCCTGCCCAGCTCCAGAACTGCTG
GGAGGGCCTTCCGTGTTCCTGTTCCCCCCCAAGCCCAAGGACACCCTGATGATCAGCAGGACCCCCGAGG
TGACCTGCGTGGTGGTGGCCGTGTCCCACGAGGACCCAGAGGTGAAGTTCAACTGGTACGTGGACGGCGT
GGAGGTGCACAACGCCAAGACCAAGCCCAGAGAGGAGCAGTACAACAGCACCTACAGGGTGGTGTCCGTG
CTGACCGTGCTGCACCAGGACTGGCTGAACGGCAAAGAATACAAGTGCAAAGTCTCCAACAAGGCCCTGG
CTGCCCCAATCGAAAAGACAATCAGCAAGGCCAAGGGCCAGCCACGGGAGCCCCAGGTGTACACCCTGCC
CCCCAGCCGGGAGGAGATGACCAAGAACCAGGTGTCCCTGACCTGTCTGGTGAAGGGCTTCTACCCCAGC
GATATCGCCGTGGAGTGGGAGAGCAACGGCCAGCCCGAGAACAACTACAAGACCACCCCCCCAGTGCTGG
ACAGCGACGGCAGCTTCTTCCTGTACAGCAAGCTGACCGTGGACAAGTCCAGGTGGCAGCAGGGCAACGT
GTTCAGCTGCAGCGTGATGCACGAGGCCCTGCACAACCACTACACCCAGAAGTCCCTGAGCCTGAGCCCC
GGCGGCAGCGGTCTTAATGATATTTTCGAGGCTCAGAAGATTGAGTGGCATGAACACCACCACCATCACC
ACTAAGGCCGGCCTGTAGTCACTGGCACAACGCGTTACCCGGTAAGCCAATCGGGTATACACGGTCGTCA
TACTGCAGACAGGGTTCTTCTACTTTGCAAGATAGTCTTGAGTAGTAAAATAAATAGATAGAGAAAATCA
GCCTCGACTGTGCCTTCTAGTTGCCAGCCATCTGTTGTTTGCCCCTCCCCCGTGCCTTCCTTGACCCTGG
AAGGTGCCACTCCCACTGTCCTTTCCTAATAAAATGAGGAAATTGCATCACAACACTCAACCCTATCTCG
GTCTATTCTTTTGATTTATAAGGGATTTTGCCGATTTCGGCCTATTGGTTAAAAAATGAGCTGATTTAAC
AAAAATTTAACGCGAATTAATTCTGTGGAATGTGTGTCAGTTAGGGTGTGGAAAGTCCCCAGGCTCCCCA
GCAGGCAGAAGTATGCAAAGCATGCATCTCAATTAGTCAGCAACCAGGTGTGGAAAGTCCCCAGGCTCCC
CAGCAGGCAGAAGTATGCAAAGCATGCATCTCAATTAGTCAGCAACCATAGTCCCGCCCCTAACTCCGCC
CATCCCGCCCCTAACTCCGCCCAGTTCCGCCCATTCTCCGCCCCATGGCTGACTAATTTTTTTTATTTAT
GCAGAGGCCGAGGCCGCCTCTGCCTCTGAGCTATTCCAGAAGTAGTGAGGAGGCTTTTTTGGAGGCCTAG
GCTTTTGCAAAAAGCTCCCGGGAGCTTGTATATCCATTTTCGGATCTGATCAGCACGTGTTGACAATTAA
TCATCGGCATAGTATATCGGCATAGTATAATACGACAAGGTGAGGAACTAAACCATGACCGAGTACAAGC
CCACGGTGCGCCTCGCCACCCGCGACGACGTCCCCAGGGCCGTACGCACCCTCGCCGCCGCGTTCGCCGA
CTACCCCGCCACGCGCCACACCGTCGATCCGGACCGCCACATCGAGCGGGTCACCGAGCTGCAAGAACTC
TTCCTCACGCGCGTCGGGCTCGACATCGGCAAGGTGTGGGTCGCGGACGACGGCGCCGCGGTGGCGGTCT
GGACCACGCCGGAGAGCGTCGAAGCGGGGGCGGTGTTCGCCGAGATCGGCCCGCGCATGGCCGAGTTGAG
CGGTTCCCGGCTGGCCGCGCAGCAACAGATGGAAGGCCTCCTGGCGCCGCACCGGCCCAAGGAGCCCGCG
TGGTTCCTGGCCACCGTCGGCGTCTCGCCCGACCACCAGGGCAAGGGTCTGGGCAGCGCCGTCGTGCTCC
CCGGAGTGGAGGCGGCCGAGCGCGCCGGGGTGCCCGCCTTCCTGGAGACATCCGCGCCCCGCAACCTCCC
CTTCTACGAGCGGCTCGGCTTCACCGTCACCGCCGACGTCGAGGTGCCCGAAGGACCGCGCACCTGGTGC
ATGACCCGCAAGCCCGGTGCCTGACACGTGCTACGAGATTTCGATTCCACCGCCGCCTTCTATGAAAGGT
TGGGCTTCGGAATCGTTTTCCGGGACGCCGGCTGGATGATCCTCCAGCGCGGGGATCTCATGCTGGAGTT
CTTCGCCCACCCCAACTTGTTTATTGCAGCTTATAATGGTTACAAATAAAGCAATAGCATCACAAATTTC
ACAAATAAAGCATTTTTTTCACTGCATTCTAGTTGTGGTTTGTCCAAACTCATCAATGTATCTTATCATG
TCTGTATACCGTCGACCTCTAGCTAGAGCTTGGCGTAATCATGGTCATTACCAATGCTTAATCAGTGAGG
CACCTATCTCAGCGATCTGTCTATTTCGTTCATCCATAGTTGCCTGACTCCCCGTCGTGTAGATAACTAC
GATACGGGAGGGCTTACCATCTGGCCCCAGCGCTGCGATGATACCGCGAGAACCACGCTCACCGGCTCCG
GATTTATCAGCAATAAACCAGCCAGCCGGAAGGGCCGAGCGCAGAAGTGGTCCTGCAACTTTATCCGCCT
CCATCCAGTCTATTAATTGTTGCCGGGAAGCTAGAGTAAGTAGTTCGCCAGTTAATAGTTTGCGCAACGT
TGTTGCCATCGCTACAGGCATCGTGGTGTCACGCTCGTCGTTTGGTATGGCTTCATTCAGCTCCGGTTCC
CAACGATCAAGGCGAGTTACATGATCCCCCATGTTGTGCAAAAAAGCGGTTAGCTCCTTCGGTCCTCCGA
TCGTTGTCAGAAGTAAGTTGGCCGCAGTGTTATCACTCATGGTTATGGCAGCACTGCATAATTCTCTTAC
TGTCATGCCATCCGTAAGATGCTTTTCTGTGACTGGTGAGTACTCAACCAAGTCATTCTGAGAATAGTGT
ATGCGGCGACCGAGTTGCTCTTGCCCGGCGTCAATACGGGATAATACCGCGCCACATAGCAGAACTTTAA
AAGTGCTCATCATTGGAAAACGTTCTTCGGGGCGAAAACTCTCAAGGATCTTACCGCTGTTGAGATCCAG
TTCGATGTAACCCACTCGTGCACCCAACTGATCTTCAGCATCTTTTACTTTCACCAGCGTTTCTGGGTGA
GCAAAAACAGGAAGGCAAAATGCCGCAAAAAAGGGAATAAGGGCGACACGGAAATGTTGAATACTCATAT
TCTTCCTT
