>Addgene plasmid #156906 | pD649-HAsp-SIGLEC10-Fc(DAPA)-AviTag-6xHis | depositor partial sequence | sequence record 302922 | insert (extracellular domain)
ATGGATGGCAGATTCTGGATCAGAGTGCAAGAGTCCGTGATGGTGCCTGAGGGCCTGTGTATCAGCGTGC
CCTGCAGCTTCAGCTACCCCAGACAGGATTGGACAGGCAGCACACCAGCCTACGGCTACTGGTTTAAGGC
CGTGACCGAAACCACCAAGGGCGCTCCAGTGGCCACAAACCACCAGAGCAGAGAAGTGGAAATGAGCACC
CGGGGCAGATTCCAGCTGACAGGCGATCCTGCCAAGGGCAATTGCAGCCTGGTCATCAGAGATGCCCAGA
TGCAGGACGAGAGCCAGTACTTCTTCAGAGTGGAACGGGGCAGCTACGTGCGGTACAACTTTATGAACGA
CGGATTCTTCCTGAAAGTGACGGCCCTGACACAGAAACCCGACGTGTACATCCCCGAGACACTGGAACCT
GGCCAGCCTGTGACAGTGATCTGCGTGTTCAACTGGGCCTTCGAGGAATGCCCTCCACCTTCCTTTTCTT
GGACTGGCGCCGCTCTGTCTAGCCAGGGCACAAAGCCTACCACCAGCCACTTTAGCGTGCTGAGCTTCAC
CCCTAGACCTCAGGACCACAACACCGACCTGACCTGCCACGTGGACTTCAGCAGAAAAGGCGTGTCAGCC
CAGAGAACCGTGCGGCTGAGAGTGGCCTATGCTCCCAGAGATCTCGTGATCAGCATCAGCCGGGACAACA
CCCCTGCTCTGGAACCTCAGCCTCAGGGCAATGTGCCTTACCTGGAAGCCCAGAAGGGCCAGTTCCTGAG
ACTGCTGTGTGCCGCCGATTCTCAGCCTCCTGCTACACTGTCTTGGGTGCTGCAGAACAGAGTGCTGAGC
AGCTCTCACCCTTGGGGCCCTAGACCACTGGGACTTGAACTGCCTGGTGTCAAGGCCGGCGACAGCGGCA
GATACACATGCAGAGCCGAGAACAGACTGGGCAGCCAGCAGAGAGCACTGGATCTGAGCGTGCAGTACCC
TCCTGAGAACCTGAGAGTGATGGTGTCCCAGGCCAACCGGACCGTGCTGGAAAATCTCGGCAATGGCACA
AGCCTGCCTGTGCTGGAAGGCCAGTCTCTGTGTCTCGTGTGTGTGACCCACAGCAGCCCTCCAGCCAGAC
TCTCTTGGACACAGCGAGGACAGGTGCTGTCTCCTAGCCAGCCTTCTGATCCTGGCGTCCTGGAACTGCC
TAGAGTGCAGGTTGAGCACGAGGGCGAGTTCACCTGTCACGCCAGACATCCTCTGGGCTCTCAGCACGTT
TCCCTGAGCCTGTCTGTGCACTACAGCCCTAAGCTGCTGGGCCCTAGCTGTTCTTGGGAAGCCGAAGGCC
TGCACTGCAGCTGTAGCTCTCAAGCCTCTCCTGCTCCTAGCCTGAGATGGTGGCTGGGCGAAGAACTGCT
CGAGGGCAATAGCTCCCAGGACAGCTTCGAAGTGACCCCTTCTTCTGCCGGACCTTGGGCCAATAGCTCT
CTGTCTCTGCACGGCGGACTGAGCAGTGGACTGAGACTGAGATGCGAGGCCTGGAATGTGCACGGTGCTC
AGTCTGGCTCTATCCTGCAGCTGCCCGATAAGAAGGGCCTGATCAGCACCGCCTTCAGCAAT
