>Addgene plasmid #156906 | pD649-HAsp-SIGLEC10-Fc(DAPA)-AviTag-6xHis | addgene partial sequence | sequence record 387050 | Addgene Partial NGS Result
NNNNNNNNNNNNNNNNNNNNNNNRCTATAAGATGTTATCAGTATTTATTATCATTTAGAATAAATTTTGT
GTCGCCCTTAATTGTGAGCGGATAACAATTACGAGCTTCATGCACAGTGGCGTTGACTCAATATTGGCCA
TTAGCCATATTATTCATTGGTTATATAGCATAAATCAATATTGGCTATTGGCCATTGCATACGTTGTATC
TATATCATAATATGTACATTTATATTGGCTCATGTCCAATATGACCGCCATGTTGGCATTGATTATTGAC
TAGTTATTAATAGTAATCAATTACGGGGTCATTAGTTCATAGCCCATATATGGAGTTCCGCGTTACATAA
CTTACGGTAAATGGCCCGCCTGGCTGACCGCCCAACGACCCCCGCCCATTGACGTCAATAATGACGTATG
TTCCCATAGTAACGCCAATAGGGACTTTCCATTGACGTCAATGGGTGGAGTATTTACGGTAAACTGCCCA
CTTGGCAGTACATCAAGTGTATCATATGCCAAGTACGCCCCCTATTGACGTCAATGACGGTAAATGGCCC
GCCTGGCATTATGCCCAGTACATGACCTTATGGGACTTTCCTACTTGGCAGTACATCTACGTATTAGTCA
TCGCTATTACCATGGTGATGCGGTTTTGGCAGTACATCAATGGGCGTGGATAGCGGTTTGACTCACGGGG
ATTTCCAAGTCTCCACCCCATTGACGTCAATGGGAGTTTGTTTTGGCACCAAAATCAACGGGACTTTCCA
AAATGTCGTAACAACTCCGCCCCATTGACGCAAATGGGCGGTAGGCGTGTACGGTGGGAGGTCTATATAA
GCAGAGCTCGTTTAGTGAACCGTCAGATCGCCTGGAGACGCCATCCACGCTGTTTTGACCTCCATAGAAG
ACACCGGGACCGATCCAGCCTCCGCGGCCGGGAACGGTGCATTGGAACGCGGATTCCCCGTGCCAAGAGT
GACGTAAGTACCGCCTATAGAGTCTATAGGCCCACCCCCTTGGCTTCGTTAGAACGCGGCTACAATTAAT
ACATAACCTTATGTATCATACACATACGATTTAGGTGACACTATAGAATAACATCCACTTTGCCTTTCTC
TCCACAGGTGTCCACTCCCAGGTCCAACTGCACCTCGGTTCTATCGAAAACGCGCCTGCTAGCGCCACCA
TGAAGACCATCATTGCCCTGAGCTACATCTTCTGCCTGGTGTTCGCTGCGGCCGCCATGGATGGCAGATT
CTGGATCAGAGTGCAAGAGTCCGTGATGGTGCCTGAGGGCCTGTGTATCAGCGTGCCCTGCAGCTTCAGC
TACCCCAGACAGGATTGGACAGGCAGCACACCAGCCTACGGCTACTGGTTTAAGGCCGTGACCGAAACCA
CCAAGGGCGCTCCAGTGGCCACAAACCACCAGAGCAGAGAAGTGGAAATGAGCACCCGGGGCAGATTCCA
GCTGACAGGCGATCCTGCCAAGGGCAATTGCAGCCTGGTCATCAGAGATGCCCAGATGCAGGACGAGAGC
CAGTACTTCTTCAGAGTGGAACGGGGCAGCTACGTGCGGTACAACTTTATGAACGACGGATTCTTCCTGA
AAGTGACGGCCCTGACACAGAAACCCGACGTGTACATCCCCGAGACACTGGAACCTGGCCAGCCTGTGAC
AGTGATCTGCGTGTTCAACTGGGCCTTCGAGGAATGCCCTCCACCTTCCTTTTCTTGGACTGGCGCCGCT
CTGTCTAGCCAGGGCACAAAGCCTACCACCAGCCACTTTAGCGTGCTGAGCTTCACCCCTAGACCTCAGG
ACCACAACACCGACCTGACCTGCCACGTGGACTTCAGCAGAAAAGGCGTGTCAGCCCAGAGAACCGTGCG
GCTGAGAGTGGCCTATGCTCCCAGAGATCTCGTGATCAGCATCAGCCGGGACAACACCCCTGCTCTGGAA
CCTCAGCCTCAGGGCAATGTGCCTTACCTGGAAGCCCAGAAGGGCCAGTTCCTGAGACTGCTGTGTGCCG
CCGATTCTCAGCCTCCTGCTACACTGTCTTGGGTGCTGCAGAACAGAGTGCTGAGCAGCTCTCACCCTTG
GGGCCCTAGACCACTGGGACTTGAACTGCCTGGTGTCAAGGCCGGCGACAGCGGCAGATACACATGCAGA
GCCGAGAACAGACTGGGCAGCCAGCAGAGAGCACTGGATCTGAGCGTGCAGTACCCTCCTGAGAACCTGA
GAGTGATGGTGTCCCAGGCCAACCGGACCGTGCTGGAAAATCTCGGCAATGGCACAAGCCTGCCTGTGCT
GGAAGGCCAGTCTCTGTGTCTCGTGTGTGTGACCCACAGCAGCCCTCCAGCCAGACTCTCTTGGACACAG
CGAGGACAGGTGCTGTCTCCTAGCCAGCCTTCTGATCCTGGCGTCCTGGAACTGCCTAGAGTGCAGGTTG
AGCACGAGGGCGAGTTCACCTGTCACGCCAGACATCCTCTGGGCTCTCAGCACGTTTCCCTGAGCCTGTC
TGTGCACTACAGCCCTAAGCTGCTGGGCCCTAGCTGTTCTTGGGAAGCCGAAGGCCTGCACTGCAGCTGT
AGCTCTCAAGCCTCTCCTGCTCCTAGCCTGAGATGGTGGCTGGGCGAAGAACTGCTCGAGGGCAATAGCT
CCCAGGACAGCTTCGAAGTGACCCCTTCTTCTGCCGGACCTTGGGCCAATAGCTCTCTGTCTCTGCACGG
CGGACTGAGCAGTGGACTGAGACTGAGATGCGAGGCCTGGAATGTGCACGGTGCTCAGTCTGGCTCTATC
CTGCAGCTGCCCGATAAGAAGGGCCTGATCAGCACCGCCTTCAGCAATGGCGCGCCGGGCGGCGACAAGA
CCCACACCTGCCCCCCCTGCCCAGCTCCAGAACTGCTGGGAGGGCCTTCCGTGTTCCTGTTCCCCCCCAA
GCCCAAGGACACCCTGATGATCAGCAGGACCCCCGAGGTGACCTGCGTGGTGGTGGCCGTGTCCCACGAG
GACCCAGAGGTGAAGTTCAACTGGTACGTGGACGGCGTGGAGGTGCACAACGCCAAGACCAAGCCCAGAG
AGGAGCAGTACAACAGCACCTACAGGGTGGTGTCCGTGCTGACCGTGCTGCACCAGGACTGGCTGAACGG
CAAAGAATACAAGTGCAAAGTCTCCAACAAGGCCCTGGCTGCCCCAATCGAAAAGACAATCAGCAAGGCC
AAGGGCCAGCCACGGGAGCCCCAGGTGTACACCCTGCCCCCCAGCCGGGAGGAGATGACCAAGAACCAGG
TGTCCCTGACCTGTCTGGTGAAGGGCTTCTACCCCAGCGATATCGCCGTGGAGTGGGAGAGCAACGGCCA
GCCCGAGAACAACTACAAGACCACCCCCCCAGTGCTGGACAGCGACGGCAGCTTCTTCCTGTACAGCAAG
CTGACCGTGGACAAGTCCAGGTGGCAGCAGGGCAACGTGTTCAGCTGCAGCGTGATGCACGAGGCCCTGC
ACAACCACTACACCCAGAAGTCCCTGAGCCTGAGCCCCGGCGGCAGCGGTCTTAATGATATTTTCGAGGC
TCAGAAGATTGAGTGGCATGAACACCACCACCATCACCACTAAGGCCGGCCTGTAGTCACTGGCACAACG
CGTTACCCGGTAAGCCAATCGGGTATACACGGTCGTCATACTGCAGACAGGGTTCTTCTACTTTGCAAGA
TAGTCTTGAGTAGTAAAATAAATAGATAGAGAAAATCAGCCTCGACTGTGCCTTCTAGTTGCCAGCCATC
TGTTGTTTGCCCCTCCCCCGTGCCTTCCTTGACCCTGGAAGGTGCCACTCCCACTGTCCTTTCCTAATAA
AATGAGGAAATTGCATCACAACACTCAACCCTATCTCGGTCTATTCTTTTGATTTATAAGGGATTTTGCC
GATTTCGGCCTATTGGTTAAAAAATGAGCTGATTTAACAAAAATTTAACGCGAATTAATTCTGTGGAATG
TGTGTCAGTTAGGGTGTGGAAAGTCCCCAGGCTCCCCAGCAGGCAGAAGTATGCAAAGCATGCATCTCAA
TTAGTCAGCAACCAGGTGTGGAAAGTCCCCAGGCTCCCCAGCAGGCAGAAGTATGCAAAGCATGCATCTC
AATTAGTCAGCAACCATAGTCCCGCCCCTAACTCCGCCCATCCCGCCCCTAACTCCGCCCAGTTCCGCCC
ATTCTCCGCCCCATGGCTGACTAATTTTTTTTATTTATGCAGAGGCCGAGGCCGCCTCTGCCTCTGAGCT
ATTCCAGAAGTAGTGAGGAGGCTTTTTTGGAGGCCTAGGCTTTTGCAAAAAGCTCCCGGGAGCTTGTATA
TCCATTTTCGGATCTGATCAGCACGTGTTGACAATTAATCATCGGCATAGTATATCGGCATAGTATAATA
CGACAAGGTGAGGAACTAAACCATGACCGAGTACAAGCCCACGGTGCGCCTCGCCACCCGCGACGACGTC
CCCAGGGCCGTACGCACCCTCGCCGCCGCGTTCGCCGACTACCCCGCCACGCGCCACACCGTCGATCCGG
ACCGCCACATCGAGCGGGTCACCGAGCTGCAAGAACTCTTCCTCACGCGCGTCGGGCTCGACATCGGCAA
GGTGTGGGTCGCGGACGACGGCGCCGCGGTGGCGGTCTGGACCACGCCGGAGAGCGTCGAAGCGGGGGCG
GTGTTCGCCGAGATCGGCCCGCGCATGGCCGAGTTGAGCGGTTCCCGGCTGGCCGCGCAGCAACAGATGG
AAGGCCTCCTGGCGCCGCACCGGCCCAAGGAGCCCGCGTGGTTCCTGGCCACCGTCGGCGTCTCGCCCGA
CCACCAGGGCAAGGGTCTGGGCAGCGCCGTCGTGCTCCCCGGAGTGGAGGCGGCCGAGCGCGCCGGGGTG
CCCGCCTTCCTGGAGACATCCGCGCCCCGCAACCTCCCCTTCTACGAGCGGCTCGGCTTCACCGTCACCG
CCGACGTCGAGGTGCCCGAAGGACCGCGCACCTGGTGCATGACCCGCAAGCCCGGTGCCTGACACGTGCT
ACGAGATTTCGATTCCACCGCCGCCTTCTATGAAAGGTTGGGCTTCGGAATCGTTTTCCGGGACGCCGGC
TGGATGATCCTCCAGCGCGGGGATCTCATGCTGGAGTTCTTCGCCCACCCCAACTTGTTTATTGCAGCTT
ATAATGGTTACAAATAAAGCAATAGCATCACAAATTTCACAAATAAAGCATTTTTTTCACTGCATTCTAG
TTGTGGTTTGTCCAAACTCATCAATGTATCTTATCATGTCTGTATACCGTCGACCTCTAGCTAGAGCTTG
GCGTAATCATGGTCATTACCAATGCTTAATCAGTGAGGCACCTATCTCAGCGATCTGTCTATTTCGTTCA
TCCATAGTTGCCTGACTCCCCGTCGTGTAGATAACTACGATACGGGAGGGCTTACCATCTGGCCCCAGCG
CTGCGATGATACCGCGAGAACCACGCTCACCGGCTCCGGATTTATCAGCAATAAACCAGCCAGCCGGAAG
GGCCGAGCGCAGAAGTGGTCCTGCAACTTTATCCGCCTCCATCCAGTCTATTAATTGTTGCCGGGAAGCT
AGAGTAAGTAGTTCGCCAGTTAATAGTTTGCGCAACGTTGTTGCCATCGCTACAGGCATCGTGGTGTCAC
GCTCGTCGTTTGGTATGGCTTCATTCAGCTCCGGTTCCCAACGATCAAGGCGAGTTACATGATCCCCCAT
GTTGTGCAAAAAAGCGGTTAGCTCCTTCGGTCCTCCGATCGTTGTCAGAAGTAAGTTGGCCGCAGTGTTA
TCACTCATGGTTATGGCAGCACTGCATAATTCTCTTACTGTCATGCCATCCGTAAGATGCTTTTCTGTGA
CTGGTGAGTACTCAACCAAGTCATTCTGAGAATAGTGTATGCGGCGACCGAGTTGCTCTTGCCCGGCGTC
AATACGGGATAATACCGCGCCACATAGCAGAACTTTAAAAGTGCTCATCATTGGAAAACGTTCTTCGGGG
CGAAAACTCTCAAGGATCTTACCGCTGTTGAGATCCAGTTCGATGTAACCCACTCGTGCACCCAACTGAT
CTTCAGCATCTTTTACTTTCACCAGCGTTTCTGGGTGAGCAAAAACAGGAAGGCAAAATGCCGCAAAAAA
GGGAATAAGGGCGACACGGAAATGTTGAATACTCATATTCTTCCTTTTTCAATATTATTGAAGCATTTAT
CAGGGTTATTGTCTCATGAGCGGATACATATTTGAATGTATTTAGAAAAATAAACAAATAGGGGTCAGTG
TTACAACCAATTAACCAATTCTGAACATTATCGCGAGCCCATTTATACCTGAATATGGCTCATAACACCC
CTTGCTCATGACCAAAATCCCTTAACGTGAGTTACGCGCGCGTCGTTCCACTGAGCGTCAGACCCCGTAG
AAAAGATCAAAGGATCTTCTTGAGATCCTTTTTTTCTGCGCGTAATCTGCTGCTTGCAAACAAAAAAACC
ACCGCTACCAGCGGTGGTTTGTTTGCCGGATCAAGAGCTACCAACTCTTTTTCCGAAGGTAACTGGCTTC
AGCAGAGCGCAGATACCAAATACTGTTCTTCTAGTGTAGCCGTAGTTAGCCCACCACTTCAAGAACTCTG
TAGCACCGCCTACATACCTCGCTCTGCTAATCCTGTTACCAGTGGCTGCTGCCAGTGGCGATAAGTCGTG
TCTTACCGGGTTGGACTCAAGACGATAGTTACCGGATAAGGCGCAGCGGTCGGGCTGAACGGGGGGTTCG
TGCACACAGCCCAGCTTGGAGCGAACGACCTACACCGAACTGAGATACCTACAGCGTGAGCTATGAGAAA
GCGCCACGCTTCCCGAAGGGAGAAAGGCGGACAGGTATCCGGTAAGCGGCAGGGTCGGAACAGGAGAGCG
CACGAGGGAGCTTCCAGGGGGAAACGCCTGGTATCTTTATAGTCCTGTCGGGTTTCGCCACCTCTGACTT
GAGCGTCGATTTTTGTGATGCTCGTCAGGGGGGCGGAGCCTATGGAAAAACGCCAGCAACGCGGCCTTTT
TACGGTTCCTGGCCTTTTGCTGGCCTTTTGCTCACATGTTCTTTCCTGCGTTATCCCCTGATTCTGTGGA
TAACCGTATTACCGCCTTTGAGTGAGCTGATACCGCTCGCCGCAGCCGAACGACCGAGCGCAGCGAGTCA
GTGAGCGAGGAAGCGGAAGGCGAGAGTAGGGAACTGCCAGGCATCAAACTAAGCAGAAGGCCCCTGACGG
ATGGCCTTTTTGCGTTTCTACAAACTCTTTCTGTGTTGTAAAACGACGGCCAGTCTTAAGCTCGGGCCCC
CTGGGCGGTTCTGATAACGAGTAATCGTTAATCCGCAAATAACGTAAAAACCCGCTTCGGCGGGTTTTTT
TATGGGGGGAGTTTAGGGAAAGAGCATTTGTCAGAATATTTAAGGGCGCCTGTCACTTTGCTTGATATAT
GAGAATTATTTAACCTTATAAATGAGAAAAAAGCAACGCACTTTAAATAAGATACGTTGCTTTTTCGATT
GATGAACACCTATAATTMAACTATTCATCTATTAYNNNNNNN
